>Addgene plasmid #31910 | pFast-FT-N1 | depositor full sequence | sequence record 36028 | pFast-FT-N1 sequence 4723 bps
TAGTTATTAATAGTAATCAATTACGGGGTCATTAGTTCATAGCCCATATATGGAGTTCCGCGTTACATAA
CTTACGGTAAATGGCCCGCCTGGCTGACCGCCCAACGACCCCCGCCCATTGACGTCAATAATGACGTATG
TTCCCATAGTAACGCCAATAGGGACTTTCCATTGACGTCAATGGGTGGAGTATTTACGGTAAACTGCCCA
CTTGGCAGTACATCAAGTGTATCATATGCCAAGTACGCCCCCTATTGACGTCAATGACGGTAAATGGCCC
GCCTGGCATTATGCCCAGTACATGACCTTATGGGACTTTCCTACTTGGCAGTACATCTACGTATTAGTCA
TCGCTATTACCATGGTGATGCGGTTTTGGCAGTACATCAATGGGCGTGGATAGCGGTTTGACTCACGGGG
ATTTCCAAGTCTCCACCCCATTGACGTCAATGGGAGTTTGTTTTGGCACCAAAATCAACGGGACTTTCCA
AAATGTCGTAACAACTCCGCCCCATTGACGCAAATGGGCGGTAGGCGTGTACGGTGGGAGGTCTATATAA
GCAGAGCTGGTTTAGTGAACCGTCAGATCCGCTAGCGCTACCGGACTCAGATCTCGAGCTCAAGCTTCGA
ATTCTGCAGTCGACGGTACCGCGGGCCCGGGATCCACCGGTCGCCACCATGGTGAGCAAGGGCGAGGAGG
ATAACATGGCCATCATCAAAGAGTTCATGCGTTTCAAAGTGCACGTGGAGGGTTCCGTGAACGGCCACGA
GTTCGAGATCGAGGGCGAGGGCAAGGGCCGCCCCTACGAGGGCACCCAGACCGCCAAGCTGAAGGTGACC
AAGGGTGGCCCCCTGCCCTTCGCCTGGGACATCCTGTCCCCTCAGTTCATGTACGGCTCCAGGGCCTACG
TGAAGCATCCCGCCGACATCCCCGACTACTGGAAGCTGTCCTTCCCCGAGGGCTTCAAGTGGGAGCGCGT
GATGAACTTCGAGGACGGCGGCGTGGTGACCGTGACCCAGGACTCCTCCCTGCAGGACGGCGAGTTCATC
TACAAGGTGAAGCTGCGCGGAACTAACTTCCCCTCCGACGGCCCCGTAATGCAGAAGAAGACCATGGGCT
GGGAGGCCTCCACCGAGCGGATGTACCCCGAGGACGGCGCCCTGAAGGGCGAGATCAAGCAGAGGCTGAA
GCTGAAGGACGGCGGCCACTACGACGCTGAGGTCAAGACCACCTACAAGGCCAAGAAGCCCGTGCAGCTG
CCCGGCGCCTACAACGTCAATATCAAGTTGGACATCACATCCCACAACGAGGACTACACCATCGTGGAAC
AGTACGAACGCTCCGAGGGCCGCCACTCCACCGGCGGCATGGACGAGCTGTACAAGTAAGCGGCCGCGAC
TCTAGATCATAATCAGCCATACCACATTTGTAGAGGTTTTACTTGCTTTAAAAAACCTCCCACACCTCCC
CCTGAACCTGAAACATAAAATGAATGCAATTGTTGTTGTTAACTTGTTTATTGCAGCTTATAATGGTTAC
AAATAAAGCAATAGCATCACAAATTTCACAAATAAAGCATTTTTTTCACTGCATTCTAGTTGTGGTTTGT
CCAAACTCATCAATGTATCTTAAGGCGTAAATTGTAAGCGTTAATATTTTGTTAAAATTCGCGTTAAATT
TTTGTTAAATCAGCTCATTTTTTAACCAATAGGCCGAAATCGGCAAAATCCCTTATAAATCAAAAGAATA
GACCGAGATAGGGT
[37 nt withheld, positions 1765-1801]
AAAGAACGTGGACTCCAACGTCAAAGG
[49 nt withheld, positions 1829-1877]
T
[91 nt withheld, positions 1879-1969]
G
[124 nt withheld, positions 1971-2094]
CAGGTGGCACTTTTCGGGGAAATGTGCGCGGAACCCCTATTTGTTTATTTTTCTAAATACATTCAAATAT
GTATCCGCTCATGAGACAATAACCCTGATAAATGCTTCAATAATATTGAAAAAGGAAGAGTCCTGAGGCG
GAAAGAACCAGCTGTGGAATGTGTGTCAGTTAGGGTGTGGAAAGTCCCCAGGCTCCCCAGCAGGCAGAAG
TATGCAAAGCATGCATCTCAATTAGTCAGCAACCAGGTGTGGAAAGTCCCCAGGCTCCCCAGCAGGCAGA
AGTATGCAAAGCATGCATCTCAATTAGTCAGCAACCATAGTCCCGCCCCTAACTCCGCCCATCCCGCCCC
TAACTCCGCCCAGTTCCGCCCATTCTCCGCCCCATGGCTGACTAATTTTTTTTATTTATGCAGAGGCCGA
GGCCGCCTCGGCCTCTGAGCTATTCCAGAAGTAGTGAGGAGGCTTTTTTGGAGGCCTAGGCTTTTGCAAA
GATCGATCAAGAGACAGGATGAGGATCGTTTCGCATGATTGAACAAGATGGATTGCACGCAGGTTCTCCG
GCCGCTTGGGTGGAGAGGCTATTCGGCTATGACTGGGCACAACAGACAATCGGCTGCTCTGATGCCGCCG
TGTTCCGGCTGTCAGCGCAGGGGCGCCCGGTTCTTTTTGTCAAGACCGACCTGTCCGGTGCCCTGAATGA
ACTGCAAGACGAGGCAGCGCGGCTATCGTGGCTGGCCACGACGGGCGTTCCTTGCGCAGCTGTGCTCGAC
GTTGTCACTGAAGCGGGAAGGGACTGGCTGCTATTGGGCGAAGTGCCGGGGCAGGATCTCCTGTCATCTC
ACCTTGCTCCTGCCGAGAAAGTATCCATCATGGCTGATGCAATGCGGCGGCTGCATACGCTTGATCCGGC
TACCTGCCCATTCGACCACCAAGCGAAACATCGCATCGAGCGAGCACGTACTCGGATGGAAGCCGGTCTT
GTCGATCAGGATGATCTGGACGAAGAGCATCAGGGGCTCGCGCCAGCCGAACTGTTCGCCAGGCTCAAGG
CGAGCATGCCCGACGGCGAGGATCTCGTCGTGACCCATGGCGATGCCTGCTTGCCGAATATCATGGTGGA
AAATGGCCGCTTTTCTGGATTCATCGACTGTGGCCGGCTGGGTGTGGCGGACCGCTATCAGGACATAGCG
TTGGCTACCCGTGATATTGCTGAAGAGCTTGGCGGCGAATGGGCTGACCGCTTCCTCGTGCTTTACGGTA
TCGCCGCTCCCGATTCGCAGCGCATCGCCTTCTATCGCCTTCTTGACGAGTTCTTCTGAGCGGGACTCTG
GGGTTCGAAATGACCGACCAAGCGACGCCCAACCTGCCATCACGAGATTTCGATTCCACCGCCGCCTTCT
ATGAAAGGTTGGGCTTCGGAATCGTTTTCCGGGACGCCGGCTGGATGATCCTCCAGCGCGGGGATCTCAT
GCTGGAGTTCTTCGCCCACCCTAGGGGGAGGCTAACTGAAACACGGAAGGAGACAATACCGGAAGGAACC
CGCGCTATGACGGCAATAAAAAGACAGAATAAAACGCACGGTGTTGGGTCGTTTGTTCATAAACGCGGGG
TTCGGTCCCAGGGCTGGCACTCTGTCGATACCCCACCGAGACCCCATTGGGGCCAATACGCCCGCGTTTC
TTCCTTTTCCCCACCCCACCCCCCAAGTTCGGGTGAAGGCCCAGGGCTCGCAGCCAACGTCGGGGCGGCA
GGCCCTGCCATAGCCTCAGGTTACTCATATATACTTTAGATTGATTTAAAACTTCATTTTTAATTTAAAA
GGATCTAGGTGAAGATCCTTTTTGATAATCTCATGACCAAAATCCCTTAACGTGAGTTTTCGTTCCACTG
AGCGTCAGACCCCGTAGAAAAGATCAAAGGATCTTCTTGAGATCCTTTTTTTCTGCGCGTAATCTGCTGC
TTGCAAACAAAAAAACCACCGCTACCAGCGGTGGTTTGTTTGCCGGATCAAGAGCTACCAACTCTTTTTC
CGAAGGTAACTGGCTTCAGCAGAGCGCAGATACCAAATACTGTCCTTCTAGTGTAGCCGTAGTTAGGCCA
CCACTTCAAGAACTCTGTAGCACCGCCTACATACCTCGCTCTGCTAATCCTGTTACCAGTGGCTGCTGCC
AGTGGCGATAAGTCGTGTCTTACCGGGTTGGACTCAAGACGATAGTTACCGGATAAGGCGCAGCGGTCGG
GCTGAACGGGGGGTTCGTGCACACAGCCCAGCTTGGAGCGAACGACCTACACCGAACTGAGATACCTACA
GCGTGAGCTATGAGAAAGCGCCACGCTTCCCGAAGGGAGAAAGGCGGACAGGTATCCGGTAAGCGGCAGG
GTCGGAACAGGAGAGCGCACGAGGGAGCTTCCAGGGGGAAACGCCTGGTATCTTTATAGTCCTGTCGGGT
TTCGCCACCTCTGACTTGAGCGTCGATTTTTGTGATGCTCGTCAGGGGGGCGGAGCCTATGGAAAAACGC
CAGCAACGCGGCCTTTTTACGGTTCCTGGCCTTTTGCTGGCCTTTTGCTCACATGTTCTTTCCTGCGTTA
TCCCCTGATTCTGTGGATAACCGTATTACCGCCATGCAT
Features (pLannotate 1.2.2; 14 found; start..end, strand, type, name):
     61..364     +  enhancer       CMV enhancer: human cytomegalovirus immediate early enhancer
    365..568     +  promoter       CMV promoter: human cytomegalovirus (CMV) immediate early promoter
    591..671     +  misc_feature   MCS: multiple cloning site
    679..1389    +  CDS            Fast-FT: blue-to-red fluorescent timer derivative of mCherry (Subach et al., 2009) mammalian codon-optimized
   1405..1488    +  CDS            large T antigen (fragment): large T antigen from SV40 (simian virus 40)
   1511..1632    +  polyA_signal   SV40 poly(A) signal: SV40 polyadenylation signal
   1666..2094    -  rep_origin     f1 ori (sequence partly withheld): f1 bacteriophage origin of replication; arrow indicates direction of (+) strand synthesis
   2121..2225    +  promoter       AmpR promoter: bla
   2227..2584    +  promoter       SV40 promoter: SV40 enhancer and early promoter
   2619..3413    +  CDS            NeoR/KanR: aminoglycoside phosphotransferase from Tn5; aph(3')-II (or nptII); confers resistance to neomycin, kanamycin, and G418 (Geneticin®)
   3434..3586    +  CDS            ble (fragment): BLE_KLEPN - Experimental evidence at protein level: Swiss-Prot protein existence level 1. Binding protein with a strong affinity to the bleomycin family of antibiotics. Binds to CL990; an antimitotic-antibiotic compound. From Klebsiella pneumoniae.
   3645..3692    +  polyA_signal   HSV TK poly(A) signal: herpes simplex virus thymidine kinase polyadenylation signal (Cole and Stacy, 1985)
   3783..3799    -  polyA_signal   bGH poly(A) signal (fragment): bovine growth hormone polyadenylation signal
   4021..4609    +  rep_origin     ori: high-copy-number ColE1/pMB1/pBR322/pUC origin of replication
