[The description below was written by a language model from this plasmid's Addgene catalogue record and pLannotate feature annotations shown in this document.]
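Description:
pFast-FT-N1 is a mammalian expression plasmid built on the Clontech pEGFP-N1 backbone, in which the EGFP coding sequence has been replaced (via AgeI and BsrGI sites) by Fast-FT, a monomeric blue-to-red fluorescent timer. Fast-FT is a 711 bp, mammalian codon-optimized derivative of mCherry carrying the substitutions M18V, E34K, K69R, L84W, S149T and A224S (numbered relative to EGFP). The total construct is about 4.7 kb. In bacteria it is maintained at high copy through a ColE1/pUC-type origin and selected with kanamycin. An f1 origin is also present, which allows production of single-stranded DNA.

Expression of the timer is driven by the human cytomegalovirus immediate early enhancer and promoter and terminated by the SV40 polyadenylation signal. As in other N1-format vectors, the multiple cloning site lies between the promoter and the fluorescent protein, so a gene of interest can be inserted in frame upstream to produce a fusion with Fast-FT at its C-terminus. Without an insert, the plasmid expresses the timer alone. A single NeoR/KanR gene (Tn5 aminoglycoside phosphotransferase) serves both hosts: a bacterial bla-type promoter provides kanamycin resistance in E. coli, while the adjacent SV40 enhancer/early promoter, with the HSV TK poly(A) signal downstream, allows G418 selection of stably transfected mammalian cells. The short large T antigen, ble and bGH poly(A) fragments in the automated annotation are probably incidental matches to backbone sequence rather than functional parts.

Because the protein's fluorescence shifts from blue to red as it matures, the colour ratio reports the age of the protein. The associated work used such timers to follow cellular trafficking of tagged proteins over time.
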