Addgene plasmid #31910: pFast-FT-N1
Depositing lab: Vladislav Verkhusha. Depositing organization: Albert Einstein College of Medicine. Publication: Monomeric fluorescent timers that change color from blue to red report on cellular trafficking. Subach FV, Subach OM, Gundorov IS, Morozova KS, Piatkevich KD, Cuervo AM, Verkhusha VV. Nat Chem Biol. 2009 Feb;5(2):118-26. Epub 2009 Jan 11. 10.1038/nchembio.138 PubMed 19136976.
Backbone
  Vector backbone: pEGFP-N1
  Backbone manufacturer: Clontech
  Backbone size w/o insert (bp): 4012
  Vector type: Mammalian Expression
  Selectable markers: Neomycin (select with G418)
Growth in bacteria
  Bacterial resistance: Kanamycin, 50 μg/mL
  Growth temperature: 37°C
  Growth strain: DH5alpha
  Copy number: High Copy
Gene/Insert
  Gene/Insert name: Fast-FT (alt name: blue-to-red fluorescent timer)
  Insert size (bp): 711
  Mutation: M18V/E34K/K69R/L84W/S149T/A224S compared to mCherry (but numbering relative to EGFP)
  Promoter: CMV
  Cloning method: Restriction Enzyme; 5′ cloning site AgeI (unknown if destroyed); 3′ cloning site BsrGI (unknown if destroyed)
  Sequencing primers: 5′ CMV-F; 3′ SV40pA-R
Terms and licenses: Academic/Nonprofit Terms; Industry Terms: Not Available to Industry
How to cite: pFast-FT-N1 was a gift from Vladislav Verkhusha (Addgene plasmid # 31910 ; http://n2t.net/addgene:31910 ; RRID:Addgene_31910)
