>Addgene plasmid #31910 | pFast-FT-N1 | addgene partial sequence | sequence record 37469 | CMV-F 5'-CGCAAATGGGCGGTAGGCGTG-3'
AGTGAACCGTCAGATCCGCTAGCGCTACCGGACTCAGATCTCGAGCTCAAGCTTCGAATTCTGCAGTCGA
CGGTACCGCGGGCCCGGGATCCACCGGTCGCCACCATGGTGAGCAAGGGCGAGGAGGATAACATGGCCAT
CATCAAAGAGTTCATGCGTTTCAAAGTGCACGTGGAGGGTTCCGTGAACGGCCACGAGTTCGAGATCGAG
GGCGAGGGCAAGGGCCGCCCCTACGAGGGCACCCAGACCGCCAAGCTGAAGGTGACCAAGGGTGGCCCCC
TGCCCTTCGCCTGGGACATCCTGTCCCCTCAGTTCATGTACGGCTCCAGGGCCTACGTGAAGCATCCCGC
CGACATCCCCGACTACTGGAAGCTGTCCTTCCCCGAGGGCTTCAAGTGGGAGCGCGTGATGAACTTCGAG
GACGGCGGCGTGGTGACCGTGACCCAGGACTCCTCCCTGCAGGACGGCGAGTTCATCTACAAGGTGAAGC
TGCGCGGAACTAACTTCCCCTCCGACGGCCCCGTAATGCAGAAGAAGACCATGGGCTGGGAGGCCTCCAC
CGAGCGGATGTACCCCGAGGACGGCGCCCTGAAGGGCGAGATCAAGCAGAGGCTGAAGCTGAAGGACGGC
GGCCACTACGACGCTGAGGTCAAGACCACCTACAAGGCCAAGAAGCCCGTGCAGCTGCCCGGCGCCTACA
ACGTCAATATCAAGTTGGACATCACATCCCACAACGAGGACTACACCATCGTGGAACAGTACGAACGCTC
CGAGGGCCGCCACTCCACCGGCGGCATGGACGAGCTGTACAAGTAAGCGGCCGCGACTCTAGATCATAAT
CAGCCATACCACATTTGTAG
