LOCUS       Exported 4723 bp ds-DNA circular SYN 12-MAY-2021
DEFINITION  synthetic circular DNA
ACCESSION   .
VERSION     .
KEYWORDS    pFast-FT-N1
SOURCE      synthetic DNA construct
  ORGANISM  synthetic DNA construct
REFERENCE   1 (bases 1 to 4723)
  AUTHORS   Subach FV, Subach OM, Gundorov IS, Morozova KS, Piatkevich KD,
            Cuervo AM, Verkhusha VV
  TITLE     Monomeric fluorescent timers that change color from blue to red
            report on cellular trafficking.
  JOURNAL   Nat Chem Biol. 2009 Feb;5(2):118-26. Epub 2009 Jan 11.
  PUBMED    19136976
REFERENCE   2 (bases 1 to 4723)
  AUTHORS   .
  TITLE     Direct Submission
  JOURNAL   Exported May 12, 2021 from SnapGene Server 1.1.58
            http://www.snapgene.com
FEATURES             Location/Qualifiers
     source          1..4723
                     /organism="synthetic DNA construct"
                     /mol_type="other DNA"
     enhancer        54..357
                     /label=CMV enhancer
                     /note="human cytomegalovirus immediate early enhancer"
     promoter        358..561
                     /label=CMV promoter
                     /note="human cytomegalovirus (CMV) immediate early
                     promoter"
     primer_bind     512..532
                     /label=CMV-F
                     /note="Human CMV immediate early promoter, forward primer"
     misc_feature    584..664
                     /label=MCS
                     /note="multiple cloning site"
     regulatory      666..675
                     /regulatory_class="other"
                     /note="vertebrate consensus sequence for strong initiation
                     of translation (Kozak, 1987)"
     CDS             672..1382
                     /codon_start=1
                     /product="blue-to-red fluorescent timer derivative of
                     mCherry (Subach et al., 2009)"
                     /label=Fast-FT
                     /note="mammalian codon-optimized"
                     /translation="MVSKGEEDNMAIIKEFMRFKVHVEGSVNGHEFEIEGEGKGRPYEG
                     TQTAKLKVTKGGPLPFAWDILSPQFMYGSRAYVKHPADIPDYWKLSFPEGFKWERVMNF
                     EDGGVVTVTQDSSLQDGEFIYKVKLRGTNFPSDGPVMQKKTMGWEASTERMYPEDGALK
                     GEIKQRLKLKDGGHYDAEVKTTYKAKKPVQLPGAYNVNIKLDITSHNEDYTIVEQYERS
                     EGRHSTGGMDELYK"
     primer_bind     complement(817..835)
                     /label=mCherry-R
                     /note="mCherry, reverse primer"
     primer_bind     1085..1104
                     /label=mCherry-F
                     /note="mCherry, forward primer"
     polyA_signal    1504..1625
                     /label=SV40 poly(A) signal
                     /note="SV40 polyadenylation signal"
     primer_bind     complement(1541..1560)
                     /label=SV40pA-R
                     /note="SV40 polyA, reverse primer"
     primer_bind     1595..1614
                     /label=EBV-rev
                     /note="SV40 polyA terminator, reverse primer"
     rep_origin      complement(1632..2087)
                     /direction=LEFT
                     /label=f1 ori
                     /note="f1 bacteriophage origin of replication; arrow
                     indicates direction of (+) strand synthesis"
     primer_bind     complement(1769..1790)
                     /label=F1ori-F
                     /note="F1 origin, forward primer"
     primer_bind     1981..2000
                     /label=F1ori-R
                     /note="F1 origin, reverse primer"
     promoter        2114..2218
                     /gene="bla"
                     /label=AmpR promoter
     promoter        2220..2577
                     /label=SV40 promoter
                     /note="SV40 enhancer and early promoter"
     primer_bind     complement(2243..2263)
                     /label=pBABE 3'
                     /note="SV40 enhancer, reverse primer for pBABE vectors"
     rep_origin      2428..2563
                     /label=SV40 ori
                     /note="SV40 origin of replication"
     primer_bind     2490..2509
                     /label=SV40pro-F
                     /note="SV40 promoter/origin, forward primer"
     CDS             2612..3406
                     /codon_start=1
                     /gene="aph(3')-II (or nptII)"
                     /product="aminoglycoside phosphotransferase from Tn5"
                     /label=NeoR/KanR
                     /note="confers resistance to neomycin, kanamycin, and G418
                     (Geneticin(R))"
                     /translation="MIEQDGLHAGSPAAWVERLFGYDWAQQTIGCSDAAVFRLSAQGRP
                     VLFVKTDLSGALNELQDEAARLSWLATTGVPCAAVLDVVTEAGRDWLLLGEVPGQDLLS
                     SHLAPAEKVSIMADAMRRLHTLDPATCPFDHQAKHRIERARTRMEAGLVDQDDLDEEHQ
                     GLAPAELFARLKASMPDGEDLVVTHGDACLPNIMVENGRFSGFIDCGRLGVADRYQDIA
                     LATRDIAEELGGEWADRFLVLYGIAAPDSQRIAFYRLLDEFF"
     primer_bind     complement(2666..2685)
                     /label=Neo-R
                     /note="Neomycin resistance gene, reverse primer"
     primer_bind     3276..3295
                     /label=Neo-F
                     /note="Neomycin resistance gene, forward primer"
     primer_bind     complement(3594..3613)
                     /label=TK-pA-R
                     /note="Thymidine kinase polyA, reverse primer"
     polyA_signal    3638..3685
                     /label=HSV TK poly(A) signal
                     /note="herpes simplex virus thymidine kinase
                     polyadenylation signal (Cole and Stacy, 1985)"
     rep_origin      4014..4602
                     /direction=RIGHT
                     /label=ori
                     /note="high-copy-number ColE1/pMB1/pBR322/pUC origin of
                     replication"
     primer_bind     4503..4522
                     /label=pBR322ori-F
                     /note="pBR322 origin, forward primer"
ORIGIN
        1 taatagtaat caattacggg gtcattagtt catagcccat atatggagtt ccgcgttaca
       61 taacttacgg taaatggccc gcctggctga ccgcccaacg acccccgccc attgacgtca
      121 ataatgacgt atgttcccat agtaacgcca atagggactt tccattgacg tcaatgggtg
      181 gagtatttac ggtaaactgc ccacttggca gtacatcaag tgtatcatat gccaagtacg
      241 ccccctattg acgtcaatga cggtaaatgg cccgcctggc attatgccca gtacatgacc
      301 ttatgggact ttcctacttg gcagtacatc tacgtattag tcatcgctat taccatggtg
      361 atgcggtttt ggcagtacat caatgggcgt ggatagcggt ttgactcacg gggatttcca
      421 agtctccacc ccattgacgt caatgggagt ttgttttggc accaaaatca acgggacttt
      481 ccaaaatgtc gtaacaactc cgccccattg acgcaaatgg gcggtaggcg tgtacggtgg
      541 gaggtctata taagcagagc tggtttagtg aaccgtcaga tccgctagcg ctaccggact
      601 cagatctcga gctcaagctt cgaattctgc agtcgacggt accgcgggcc cgggatccac
      661 cggtcgccac catggtgagc aagggcgagg aggataacat ggccatcatc aaagagttca
      721 tgcgtttcaa agtgcacgtg gagggttccg tgaacggcca cgagttcgag atcgagggcg
      781 agggcaaggg ccgcccctac gagggcaccc agaccgccaa gctgaaggtg accaagggtg
      841 gccccctgcc cttcgcctgg gacatcctgt cccctcagtt catgtacggc tccagggcct
      901 acgtgaagca tcccgccgac atccccgact actggaagct gtccttcccc gagggcttca
      961 agtgggagcg cgtgatgaac ttcgaggacg gcggcgtggt gaccgtgacc caggactcct
     1021 ccctgcagga cggcgagttc atctacaagg tgaagctgcg cggaactaac ttcccctccg
     1081 acggccccgt aatgcagaag aagaccatgg gctgggaggc ctccaccgag cggatgtacc
     1141 ccgaggacgg cgccctgaag ggcgagatca agcagaggct gaagctgaag gacggcggcc
     1201 actacgacgc tgaggtcaag accacctaca aggccaagaa gcccgtgcag ctgcccggcg
     1261 cctacaacgt caatatcaag ttggacatca catcccacaa cgaggactac accatcgtgg
     1321 aacagtacga acgctccgag ggccgccact ccaccggcgg catggacgag ctgtacaagt
     1381 aagcggccgc gactctagat cataatcagc cataccacat ttgtagaggt tttacttgct
     1441 ttaaaaaacc tcccacacct ccccctgaac ctgaaacata aaatgaatgc aattgttgtt
     1501 gttaacttgt ttattgcagc ttataatggt tacaaataaa gcaatagcat cacaaatttc
     1561 acaaataaag catttttttc actgcattct agttgtggtt tgtccaaact catcaatgta
     1621 tcttaaggcg taaattgtaa gcgttaatat tttgttaaaa ttcgcgttaa atttttgtta
     1681 aatcagctca ttttttaacc aataggccga aatcggcaaa atcccttata aatcaaaaga
     1741 atagaccgag atagggttga gtgttgttcc agtttggaac aagagtccac tattaaagaa
     1801 cgtggactcc aacgtcaaag gnnnnnnnnn nnnnnnnnnn nnnnnnnnnn nnnnnnnnnn
     1861 nnnnnnnnnn tnnnnnnnnn nnnnnnnnnn nnnnnnnnnn nnnnnnnnnn nnnnnnnnnn
     1921 nnnnnnnnnn nnnnnnnnnn nnnnnnnnnn nnnnnnnnnn nngnnnnnnn nnnnnnnnnn
     1981 nnnnnnnnnn nnnnnnnnnn nnnnnnnnnn nnnnnnnnnn nnnnnnnnnn nnnnnnnnnn
     2041 nnnnnnnnnn nnnnnnnnnn nnnnnnnnnn nnnnnnnnnn nnnnnnncag gtggcacttt
     2101 tcggggaaat gtgcgcggaa cccctatttg tttatttttc taaatacatt caaatatgta
     2161 tccgctcatg agacaataac cctgataaat gcttcaataa tattgaaaaa ggaagagtcc
     2221 tgaggcggaa agaaccagct gtggaatgtg tgtcagttag ggtgtggaaa gtccccaggc
     2281 tccccagcag gcagaagtat gcaaagcatg catctcaatt agtcagcaac caggtgtgga
     2341 aagtccccag gctccccagc aggcagaagt atgcaaagca tgcatctcaa ttagtcagca
     2401 accatagtcc cgcccctaac tccgcccatc ccgcccctaa ctccgcccag ttccgcccat
     2461 tctccgcccc atggctgact aatttttttt atttatgcag aggccgaggc cgcctcggcc
     2521 tctgagctat tccagaagta gtgaggaggc ttttttggag gcctaggctt ttgcaaagat
     2581 cgatcaagag acaggatgag gatcgtttcg catgattgaa caagatggat tgcacgcagg
     2641 ttctccggcc gcttgggtgg agaggctatt cggctatgac tgggcacaac agacaatcgg
     2701 ctgctctgat gccgccgtgt tccggctgtc agcgcagggg cgcccggttc tttttgtcaa
     2761 gaccgacctg tccggtgccc tgaatgaact gcaagacgag gcagcgcggc tatcgtggct
     2821 ggccacgacg ggcgttcctt gcgcagctgt gctcgacgtt gtcactgaag cgggaaggga
     2881 ctggctgcta ttgggcgaag tgccggggca ggatctcctg tcatctcacc ttgctcctgc
     2941 cgagaaagta tccatcatgg ctgatgcaat gcggcggctg catacgcttg atccggctac
     3001 ctgcccattc gaccaccaag cgaaacatcg catcgagcga gcacgtactc ggatggaagc
     3061 cggtcttgtc gatcaggatg atctggacga agagcatcag gggctcgcgc cagccgaact
     3121 gttcgccagg ctcaaggcga gcatgcccga cggcgaggat ctcgtcgtga cccatggcga
     3181 tgcctgcttg ccgaatatca tggtggaaaa tggccgcttt tctggattca tcgactgtgg
     3241 ccggctgggt gtggcggacc gctatcagga catagcgttg gctacccgtg atattgctga
     3301 agagcttggc ggcgaatggg ctgaccgctt cctcgtgctt tacggtatcg ccgctcccga
     3361 ttcgcagcgc atcgccttct atcgccttct tgacgagttc ttctgagcgg gactctgggg
     3421 ttcgaaatga ccgaccaagc gacgcccaac ctgccatcac gagatttcga ttccaccgcc
     3481 gccttctatg aaaggttggg cttcggaatc gttttccggg acgccggctg gatgatcctc
     3541 cagcgcgggg atctcatgct ggagttcttc gcccacccta gggggaggct aactgaaaca
     3601 cggaaggaga caataccgga aggaacccgc gctatgacgg caataaaaag acagaataaa
     3661 acgcacggtg ttgggtcgtt tgttcataaa cgcggggttc ggtcccaggg ctggcactct
     3721 gtcgataccc caccgagacc ccattggggc caatacgccc gcgtttcttc cttttcccca
     3781 ccccaccccc caagttcggg tgaaggccca gggctcgcag ccaacgtcgg ggcggcaggc
     3841 cctgccatag cctcaggtta ctcatatata ctttagattg atttaaaact tcatttttaa
     3901 tttaaaagga tctaggtgaa gatccttttt gataatctca tgaccaaaat cccttaacgt
     3961 gagttttcgt tccactgagc gtcagacccc gtagaaaaga tcaaaggatc ttcttgagat
     4021 cctttttttc tgcgcgtaat ctgctgcttg caaacaaaaa aaccaccgct accagcggtg
     4081 gtttgtttgc cggatcaaga gctaccaact ctttttccga aggtaactgg cttcagcaga
     4141 gcgcagatac caaatactgt tcttctagtg tagccgtagt taggccacca cttcaagaac
     4201 tctgtagcac cgcctacata cctcgctctg ctaatcctgt taccagtggc tgctgccagt
     4261 ggcgataagt cgtgtcttac cgggttggac tcaagacgat agttaccgga taaggcgcag
     4321 cggtcgggct gaacgggggg ttcgtgcaca cagcccagct tggagcgaac gacctacacc
     4381 gaactgagat acctacagcg tgagctatga gaaagcgcca cgcttcccga agggagaaag
     4441 gcggacaggt atccggtaag cggcagggtc ggaacaggag agcgcacgag ggagcttcca
     4501 gggggaaacg cctggtatct ttatagtcct gtcgggtttc gccacctctg acttgagcgt
     4561 cgatttttgt gatgctcgtc aggggggcgg agcctatgga aaaacgccag caacgcggcc
     4621 tttttacggt tcctggcctt ttgctggcct tttgctcaca tgttctttcc tgcgttatcc
     4681 cctgattctg tggataaccg tattaccgcc atgcattagt tat
//
